>Addgene plasmid #173537 | pICSL86977OD:PITG_15039a | addgene full sequence | sequence record 342343 | Addgene NGS Result
AATGGTCTTGCCTTGGCGTACCGCGTACATCTTCAGCTTGGTGTGATCCTCCGCCGGCAACTGAAAGTTG
ACCCGCTTCATGGCTGGCGTGTCTGCCAGGCTGGCCAACGTTGCAGCCTTGCTGCTGCGTGCGCTCGGAC
GGCCGGCACTTAGCGTGTTTGTGCTTTTGCTCATTTTCTCTTTACCTCATTAACTCAAATGAGTTTTGAT
TTAATTTCAGCGGCCAGCGCCTGGACCTCGCGGGCAGCGTCGCCCTCGGGTTCTGATTCAAGAACGGTTG
TGCCGGCGGCGGCAGTGCCTGGGTAGCTCACGCGCTGCGTGATACGGGACTCAAGAATGGGCAGCTCGTA
CCCGGCCAGCGCCTCGGCAACCTCACCGCCGATGCGCGTGCCTTTGATCGCCCGCGACACGACAAAGGCC
GCTTGTAGCCTTCCATCCGTGACCTCAATGCGCTGCTTAACCAGCTCCACCAGGTCGGCGGTGGCCCATA
TGTCGTAAGGGCTTGGCTGCACCGGAATCAGCACGAAGTCGGCTGCCTTGATCGCGGACACAGCCAAGTC
CGCCGCCTGGGGCGCTCCGTCGATCACTACGAAGTCGCGCCGGCCGATGGCCTTCACGTCGCGGTCAATC
GTCGGGCGGTCGATGCCGACAACGGTTAGCGGTTGATCTTCCCGCACGGCCGCCCAATCGCGGGCACTGC
CCTGGGGATCGGAATCGACTAACAGAACATCGGCCCCGGCGAGTTGCAGGGCGCGGGCTAGATGGGTTGC
GATGGTCGTCTTGCCTGACCCGCCTTTCTGGTTAAGTACAGCGATAACCTTCATGCGTTCCCCTTGCGTA
TTTGTTTATTTACTCATCGCATCATATACGCAGCGACCGCATGACGCAAGCTGTTTTACTCAAATACACA
TCACCTTTTTAGACGGCGGCGCTCGGTTTCTTCAGCGGCCAAGCTGGCCGGCCAGGCCGCCAGCTTGGCA
TCAGACAAACCGGCCAGGATTTCATGCAGCCGCACGGCTGACTCCCGAGGGGAACCCTGTGGTTGGCATG
CACATACAAATGGACGAACGGATAAACCTTTTCACGCCCTTTTAAATATCCGATTATTCTAATAAACGCT
CTTTTCTCTTAGGTTTACCCGCCAATATATCCTGTCAAACACTGATAGTTTAAACGGATCACTTCGTGTC
CCTCGGTCACATGTGCATCCTCTAGTAGCGGTCCTGCTGAGCCTCGACATGTTGTCGCAAAATTCGCCCT
GGACCCGCCCAACGATTTGTCGTCACTGTCAAGGTTTGACCTGCACTTCATTTGGGGCCCACATACACCA
AAAAAATGCTGCATAATTCTCGGGGCAGCAAGTCGGTTACCCGGCCGCCGTGCTGGACCGGGTTGAATGG
TGCCCGTAACTTTCGGTAGAGCGGACGGCCAATACTCAACTTCAAGGAATCTCACCCATGCGCGCCGGCG
GGGAACCGGAGTTCCCTTCAGTGAGCGTTATTAGTTCGCCGCTCGGTGTGTCGTAGATACTAGCCCCTGG
GGCACTTTTGAAATTTGAATAAGATTTATGTAATCAGTCTTTTAGGTTTGACCGGTTCTGCCGCTTTTTT
TAAAATTGGATTTGTAATAATAAAACGCAATTGTTTGTTATTGTGGCGCTCTATCATAGATGTCGCTATA
AACCTATTCAGCACAATATATTGTTTTCATTTTAATATTGTACATATAAGTAGTAGGGTACAATCAGTAA
ATTGAACGGAGAATATTATTCATAAAAATACGATAGTAACGGGTGATATATTCATTAGAATGAACCGAAA
CCGGCGGTAAGGATCTGAGCTACACATGCTCAGGTTTTTTACAACGTGCACAACAGAATTGAAAGCAAAT
ATCATGCGATCATAGGCTTCTCGCATATCTCATTAAAGCAGGACAAGCTCATCCTGACTTCTTTTCCTTC
AACAATTTAGCCAATGCATTTCTGTATTTGTTGTAAAGAAGCTTCCTCACGTCGTCCTTACCAGCACCAG
ACACTGAAAGAAGGTAGAACACCCTCACTGAGTCTGTCTCAGTTGCCACCCACCTGTTGATCTGTGCGTA
CAAAAGCTGCTCAGCGTGGTACCTAGTCTTTGGAACGTGCCATGCTCTCACGAAAGCAGTAGTAAGAGAT
CTCTCGTCCTCATAAATTTTTGTAAGAGAAGAAAGCAAGTCACCTCCGTCCTTTGGCTTCTTACCTCTGT
AGTAATCATTAAACCTTGCCCAAGACACGAACAAAGGATTCTCAAGCAAAGGAGTGTTCACATCATCCAA
CTTAAGCAACTCGAAAACCTTCTTTGGAGTCAATTTTGACTCGTACCAGTTCCTGATCTGCTGGATGAAC
AAATGCTGAGCGATAAGAGATGACCTAGGATTTTTGTCTGCAGCAACGATCATCTTAGCCAACACGTCGT
CAGCATAGAACTTCTTCAACACTGAAATAGGTGTCATTTTTGTTTTGTGATGGATCAATGAAAAGTCGTC
AGTATACCTAACCCATGCAGTGAACAATGGAGACTCCAACAATGGCACCTTAGTCTCCTGCAATTTCAAC
AAATTGAAAACGTCGATAGGTTGCTTCTTAGTTTTCAACCAAAGAGCAGTCTGCTCAGCTTGGATCCTAA
TAGCGATTTTCTCTGTTGAAGGCACGTTCTTAGCTGCGATAAGCATGTGCACGAAAGCCTCCTCGTCTTT
GTACAAAGGTTTCAAAAAAGAAAAAAGAGTAGTCTCTGATGTAGGGTTAACCTTCTTATACTCGTCAACG
AACTTAGCCCATGGCACGATCTGAGGCTGTGTGAAAAGAGACTCAGCTGTGTCCTCCAACTTCAACAACT
TGAAAACTGAGTCTGGTGTCTCCTTAGCCAACAACCACCTGTAGATCTGCTCAGTCTGCACCCTTTTTGC
CAAACCAGCTGTAGCCCTCACCTGCTTAGCAGCCTCGATGATCTTAGCAAGACCGTCATCCTTGTAATGA
GAAGTCAATGTAGCGATAACTGTTGTCCTCTTAGTAGGATTTGCTTTATTGTACAATTTCATATAACCAA
TCCAGTCATTCAACCTAGGATTTGCAAGCAAGTCGTCTGCAGCCTTGTCCAACATCAAAAGCTTGAACAC
GTCATCTGCAGACTCTCCCTTCTTAAGTGCGTCGTCCAACTGCTGTGACACTGATGATTTAAGAGAGTTT
GTCAAAGTCTCGATAGCTGATGTTCCAGGAGATGGACCCATTGTATCGATAATTGTAAATGTAATTGTAA
TGTTGTTTGTTGTTTGTTGTTGTTGGTAATTGTTGTAAAAATGAGCTCTTATACTCGAGCGTGTCCTCTC
CAAATGAAATGAACTTCCTTATATAGAGGAAGGGTCTTGCGAAGGATAGTGGGATTGTGCGTCATCCCTT
ACGTCAGTGGAGATGTCACATCAATCCACTTGCTTTGTAGACGTGGTTGGAACCTCTTCTTTTTCCACGA
TGCTCCTCGTGGGTGGGGGTCCATCTTTGGGACCACTGTCGGCAGAGAGATCTTGAATGATAGCCTTTCC
TTTATCGCAATGATGGCATTTGTAGGAGCCACCTTCCTTTTCTACTGTCCTTTCGATGAAGTGACAGATA
GCTGGGCAATGGAATCCGAGGAGGTTTCCCGAAATTATCCTTTGTTGAAAAGTCTCAATAGCCCTTTGAT
CTTCTGAGACTGTATCTTTGACATTTTTGGAGTAGACCAGAGTGTCGTGCTCCACCATGTTGACGAAGAT
TTTCTTCTTGTCATTGAGTCGTAAAAGACTCTGTATGAACTGTTCGCCAGTCTTGACGGCGAGTTCTGTT
AGATCCTCGATTTGAATCTTAGACTCCATGCATGGCCTTAGATTCAGTAGGAACTACCTTTTTAGAGACT
CCAATCTCTATTACTTGCCTTGGTTTATGAAGCAAGCCTTGAATCGTCCATACTGGAATAGTACTTCTGA
TCTTGAGAAATATGTCTTTCTCTGTGTTCTTGATGCAATTAGTCCTGAATCTTTTGACTGCATCTTTAAC
CTTCTTGGGAAGGTATTTGATCTCCTGGAGATTGTTACTCGGGTAGATCGTCTTGATGAGACTTGCTGCG
TAGGCCTCTCTAACCATCTGTGGGTCAGCATTCTTTCTGAAATTGAAGAGGCTAACCTTCTCATTATCAG
TGGTGAACATAGTGTCGTCACCTTCACCTTCGAACTTCCTTCCTAGATCGTAAAGATAGAGGAAATCGTC
CATTGTAATCTCCGGGGCAAAGGAGATCTCTTTTGGGGCTGGATCACTGCTGGGCCTTTTGGTTCCTAGC
GTGAGCCAGTGGGCTTTTTGCTTTGGTGGGCTTGTTAGGGCCTTAGCAAAGCTCTTGGGCTTGAGTTGAG
CTTCTCCTTTGGGGATGAAGTTCAACCTGTCTGTTTGCTGACTTGTTGTGTACGCGTCAGCTGCTGCTCT
TGCCTCTGTAATAGTGGCAAATTTCTTGTGTGCAACTCCGGGAACGCCGTTTGTTGCCGCCTTTGTACAA
CCCCAGTCATCGTATATACCGGCATGTGGACCGTTATACACAACGTAGTAGTTGATATGAGGGTGTTGAA
TACCCGATTCTGCTCTGAGAGGAGCAACTGTGCTGTTAAGCTCAGATTTTTGTGGGATTGGAATTCCTCC
AAGCTTGAATTCTTGCAGCGCTCCAATTCAGCAAGCGTCGATCTAGTAACATAGATGACACCGCGCGCGA
TAATTTATCCTAGTTTGCGCGCTATATTTTGTTTTCTATCGCGTATTAAATGTATAATTGCGGGACTCTA
ATCATAAAAACCCATCTCATAAATAACGTCATGCATTACATGTTAATTATTACATGCTTAACGTAATTCA
ACAGAAATTATATGATAATCATCGCAAGACCGGCAACAGGATTCAATCTTAAGAAACTTTATTGCCAAAT
GTTTGAACGATCTGCTTGACTCTAGATCCAGAGTCCCGCTCAAATCTCAGTCACAGGAAGAACAGGTCTA
GGAGGAACAGGAAGAGAGAAATCAAGCTGCCAGAATCCCACATCATGCCAATTTCCATGTTTGAAACCAG
CAGCTCTAAGCATTCCCCTAGGAGCATAACCAAGAGCCTCATGCATCCTCACAGAAGGATCATTAGGAAG
TCCAATCACAGCAACCACAGACTTGAAACCCTGAGCCTCCAAAGACTTCAAAAGATGAGTGTAAAGAGTA
GATCCAAGACCAGTTCTTTGATGCCTAGGAGACACGTAAACAGTAGACTCAGCAGTCCAATCGTAAGCAT
TCCTAGCCTTCCAAGGACCAGCATAAGCAATACCAGCCACTTCACCATCCACTTCAGCAACAAGCCAAGG
ATACCTCTCTCTAAGCCTCACAAGATCATCAGTCCACTCTTGTGGTTCTTGAGGCTCAGTCCTGAAATTC
ACAGTAGAAGTCTCAATGTAATGATTCACAATAGTGCACACAGCAGGCATATCAGCCTCAGTAGCCCTTC
TAATATCAGCAGGCCTTCTTTCAGGAGACATGCGAAACGATCCAGATCCGGTGCAGATTATTTGGATTGA
GAGTGAATATGAGACTCTAATTGGATACCGAGGGGAATTTATGGAACGTCAGTGGAGCATTTTGACAAGA
AATATTTGCTAGCTGATAGTGACCTTAGGCGACTTTTGAACGCGCAATAATGGTTTCTGACGTATGTGCT
TAGCTCATTAAACTCCAGAAACCCGCGGCTGAGTGGCTCCTTCAACGTTGCGGTTCTGTCAGTTCCAAAC
GTAAAACGGCTTGTCCCGCGTCATCGGCGGGGGTCATAACGTGACTCCCTTAATTCTCCGCTCCGGATCC
GAATTCGGCACAGAGTGTTCAACCCCAGTACATTAAAAACGTCCGCAATGTGTTATTAAGTTGTCTAAGC
GTCAATTTGTTTACACCACAATATATCCTGCCACCAGCCAGCCAACAGCTCCCCGACCGGCAGCTCGGCA
CAAAATCACCACTCGATACAGGCAGCCCATCAACCATGACTACTGTCCGGTCCAACAGATCCGAGCAGGA
ACCGTAAAAAGGCCGCGTTGCTGGCGTTTTTCCATAGGCTCCGCCCCCCTGACGAGCATCACAAAAATCG
ACGCTCAAGTCAGAGGTGGCGAAACCCGACAGGACTATAAAGATACCAGGCGTTTCCCCCTGGAAGCTCC
CTCGTGCGCTCTCCTGTTCCGACCCTGCCGCTTACCGGATACCTGTCCGCCTTTCTCCCTTCGGGAAGCG
TGGCGCTTTCTCATAGCTCACGCTGTAGGTATCTCAGTTCGGTGTAGGTCGTTCGCTCCAAGCTGGGCTG
TGTGCACGAACCCCCCGTTCAGCCCGACCGCTGCGCCTTATCCGGTAACTATCGTCTTGAGTCCAACCCG
GTAAGACACGACTTATCGCCACTGGCAGCAGCCACTGGTAACAGGATTAGCAGAGCGAGGTATGTAGGCG
GTGCTACAGAGTTCTTGAAGTGGTGGCCTAACTACGGCTACACTAGAAGAACAGTATTTGGTATCTGCGC
TCTGCTGAAGCCAGTTACCTTCGGAAAAAGAGTTGGTAGCTCTTGATCCGGCAAACAAACCACCGCTGGT
AGCGGTGGTTTTTTTGTTTGCAAGCAGCAGATTACGCGCAGAAAAAAAGGATCTCAAGAAGATCCTTTGA
TCTTTTCTACGGGGTCTGACGCTCAGTGGAACGAAAACTCACGTTAAGGGATTTTGGTCATGAGATTATC
AAAAAGGATCTTCACCTAGATCCTTTTAAATTAAAAATGAAGTTTTAAATCAATCTAAAGTATATATGAG
TAAACTTGGTCTGACAGCTAAAACAATTCATCCAGTAAAATATAATATTTTATTTTCTCCCAATCAGGCT
TGATCCCCAGTAAGTCAAAAAATAGCTCGACATACTGTTCTTCCCCGATATCCTCCCTGAGCGACCGGAC
GCAGAAGGCAATGTCATACCACTTGTCCGCCCTGCCGCTTCTCCCAAGATCAATAAAGCCACTTACTTTG
CCATCTTTCACAAAGATGTTGCTGTCTCCCAGGTCGCCGTGGGAAAAGACAAGTTCCTCTTCGGGCTTTT
CCGTCTTTAAAAAATCATACAGCTCGCGCGGATCTTTAAATGGAGTGTCCTCTTCCCAGTTTTCGCAATC
CACATCGGCCAGATCGTTATTCAGTAAGTAATCCAATTCGGCTAAGCGGCTGTCTAAGCTATTCGTATAG
GGACAATCCGATATGTCGATGGAGTGAAAGAGCCTGATGCACTCCGCATACAGCTCGATAATCTTTTCAG
GGCTTTGTTCATCTTCATACTCTTCCGAGCAAAGGACGCCATCGGCCTCACTCATGAGCAGATTGCTCCA
GCCATCATGCCGTTCAAAGTGCAGGACCTTTGGAACAGGCAGCTTTCCTTCCAGCCATAGCATCATGTCC
TTTTCCCGTTCCACATCATAGGTGGTCCCTTTATACCGGCTGTCCGTCATTTTTAAATATAGGTTTTCAT
TTTCTCCCACCAGCTTATATACCTTAGCAGGAGACATTCCTTCCGTATCTTTTACGCAGCGGTATTTTTC
GATCAGTTTTTTCAATTCCGGTGATATTCTCATTTTAGCCATACTCTTCCTTTTTCAATATTATTGAAGC
ATTTATCAGGGTTATTGTCTCATGAGCGGATACATATTTGAATGTATTTAGAAAAATAAACAAATAGGGG
TTCCGCGCACTCGGAGCCTTGATGTGGGCGCTTTTTGCAGCTGTTCGGCTGTGCGCTGGCCAGACAGTTA
TGCACAGGCCAGGCGGGTTTTAAGAGTTTTAATAAGTTTTAAAGAGTTTTAGGCGGAAAAATCGCCTTTT
TTCTCTTTTATATCAGTCACTTACATGTGTGACCGGTTCCCAATGTACGGCTTTGGGTTCCCAATGTACG
GGTTCCGGTTCCCAATGTACGGCTTTGGGTTCCCAATGTACGTGCTATCCACAGGAAAGAAGCTTTTTCG
ACCTTTTTCCCCTGCTAGGGCAATTTGCCCTAGCATCTGCTCCGTACATTAGGAACCGGCGGATGCTTCG
CCCTCGATCAGGTTGCGGTAGCGCATGACTAGGATCGGGCCAGCCTGCCCCGCCTCCTCCTTCAAATCGT
ACTCCGGCAGGTCATTTGACCCGATCAGCTTGCGCACGGTGAAACAGAACTTCTTGAACTCTCCGGCGCT
GCCACTGCGTTCGTAGATCGTCTTGAACAACCATCTGGCTTCTGCCTTGCCTGCGGCGCGGCGTGCCAGG
CGGTAGAGAAAACGGCCGATGCCGGGATCGATCAAAAAGTAATCGGGGTGAACCGTCAGCACGTCCGGGT
TCTTGCCTTCTGTGATCTCGCGGTACATCCAATCAGCTAGCTCGATCTCGATGTACTCCGGCCGCCCGGT
TTCGCTCTTTACGATCTTGTAGCGGCTAATCAAGGCTTCACCCTCGGATACCGTCACCAGGCGGCCGTTC
TTGGCCTTCTTCGTACGCTGCATGGCAACGTGCGTGGTGTTTAACCGAATGCAGGTTTCTACCAGGTCGT
CTTTCTGCTTTCCGCCATCGGCTCGCCGGCAGAACTTGAGTACGTCCGCAACGTGTGGACGGAACACGCG
GCCGGGCTTGTCTCCCTTCCCTTCCCGGTATCGGTTCATGGATTCGGTTAGATGGGAAACCGCCATCAGT
ACCAGGTCGTAATCCCACACACTGGCCATGCCGGCCGGCCCTGCGGAAACCTCTACGTGCCCGTCTGGAA
GCTCGTAGCGGATCACCTCGCCAGCTCGTCGGTCACGCTTCGACAGACGGAAAACGGCCACGTCCATGAT
GCTGCGACTATCGCGGGTGCCCACGTCATAGAGCATCGGAACGAAAAAATCTGGTTGCTCGTCGCCCTTG
GGCGGCTTCCTAATCGACGACGCACCGGCTGCCGGCGGTTGCCGGGATTCTTTGCGGATTCGATCAGCGG
CCGCTTGCCACGATTCACCGGGGCGTGCTTCTGCCTCGATGCGTTGCCGCTGGGCGGCCTGCGCGGCCTT
CAACTTCTCCACCAGGTCATCACCCAGCGCCGCGCCGATTTGTACCGGGCCGGATGGTTTGCGACCGCTC
ACGCCGATTCCTCGGGCTTGGGGGTTCCAGTGCCATTGCAGGGCCGGCAGACAACCCAGCCGCTTACGCC
TGGCCAACCGCCCGTTCCTCCACACATGGGGCATTCCACGGCGTCGGTGCCTGGTTGTTCTTGATTTTCC
ATGCCGCCTCCTTTAGCCGCTAAAATTCATCTACTCATTTATTCATTTGCTCATTTACTCTGGTAGCTGC
GCGATGTATTCAGATAGCAGCTCGGT
Features (pLannotate 1.2.2; 16 found; start..end, strand, type, name):
    195..824     -  CDS            pVS1 StaA: stability protein from the Pseudomonas plasmid pVS1 (Heeb et al., 2000)
   1133..1157    -  misc_feature   RB T-DNA repeat: right border repeat from nopaline C58 T-DNA
   1224..1931    -  terminator     OCS terminator: octopine synthase terminator
   3270..3323    -  misc_feature   TMV Ω: translational enhancer from the tobacco mosaic virus 5'-leader sequence (Gallie et al., 1988)
   3352..3697    -  promoter       CaMV 35S promoter: strong constitutive promoter from cauliflower mosaic virus
   3354..3400    -  promoter       minimal CaMV 35S promoter: minimal 35S promoter from cauliflower mosaic virus
   3881..4687    -  CDS            IBMP_CAMVB (fragment): Experimental evidence at protein level: Swiss-Prot protein existence level 1. Enhances the ribosomal termination-reinitiation event leading to the translation of major open reading frames on the polycistronic viral RNAs. From Cauliflower mosaic virus (strain Bari 1) (CaMV).
   4730..4982    -  terminator     NOS terminator: nopaline synthase terminator and poly(A) signal
   5013..5561    -  CDS            bar: PAT_STRHY - Experimental evidence at protein level: Swiss-Prot protein existence level 1. Inactivates phosphinothricin (PPT) by transfer of an acetyl group from acetyl CoA. Can also acetylate demethylphosphinothricin but not PTT or glutamate. This enzyme is an effector of phosphinothricin tripeptide (PTT or bialaphos) resistance. From Streptomyces hygroscopicus. Introduced by genetic manipulation and expressed in glufosinate-tolerant maize by Dekalb Genetics.
   5582..5764    -  promoter       NOS promoter: nopaline synthase promoter NOS promoter
   5959..5983    -  misc_feature   LB T-DNA repeat: left border repeat from nopaline C58 T-DNA
   6119..6707    -  rep_origin     ori: high-copy-number ColE1/pMB1/pBR322/pUC origin of replication
   6878..7672    -  CDS            KanR: aminoglycoside phosphotransferase; aphA-3; confers resistance to kanamycin
   7673..7777    -  promoter       AmpR promoter: bla
   7839..8033    -  rep_origin     pVS1 oriV: origin of replication for the Pseudomonas plasmid pVS1 (Heeb et al., 2000)
   8099..9172    -  CDS            pVS1 RepA: replication protein from the Pseudomonas plasmid pVS1 (Heeb et al., 2000)
