[The description below was written by a language model from this plasmid's Addgene catalogue record and pLannotate feature annotations shown in this document.]
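Description:
pICSL86977OD:PITG_15039a is a plant-expression binary vector built on the pICSL86977OD backbone. It is designed to be moved into Agrobacterium and used for transient protein expression in plant tissue by agro-infiltration. In E. coli it replicates from a high-copy ColE1/pUC-type origin, while the pVS1 oriV together with the pVS1 RepA replication protein and StaA stability protein support maintenance in Agrobacterium. Bacterial selection is by kanamycin, through an aphA-3 aminoglycoside phosphotransferase gene that the annotation places downstream of a bla (AmpR) promoter.

The T-DNA is delimited by nopaline-type left and right border repeats and carries two cassettes. Next to the left border, a NOS promoter drives the bar gene (phosphinothricin acetyltransferase) with a NOS terminator, giving Basta/glufosinate resistance as the plant selectable marker. Towards the right border lies the expression cassette: a CaMV 35S promoter followed by the TMV Ω translational enhancer and closed by the octopine synthase terminator. The annotated CaMV protein fragment immediately upstream of the promoter most likely reflects extended viral sequence flanking the 35S region rather than an intended coding element.

The insert, PITG_15039_P17777 from the oomycete pathogen Phytophthora infestans, is not itself annotated in the feature table. The unannotated interval between the Ω leader and the OCS terminator is where it would be expected to sit. The record does not state any epitope tags, the cloning sites, or the function of the encoded protein. The associated study concerns pathogen proteins that counteract an NLR immune receptor network, which is consistent with use of this plasmid to express the protein in leaves for immunity assays.
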