Addgene plasmid #173537: pICSL86977OD:PITG_15039a
Purpose: This is a binary plasmid that can be transferred into Agrobacterium and used to transiently express the protein encoded by the insert in plants by agro-infiltration.
Depositing lab: Sophien Kamoun. Depositing organization: Sainsbury Laboratory, Norwich. Publication: Plant pathogens convergently evolved to counteract redundant nodes of an NLR immune receptor network. Derevnina L, Contreras MP, Adachi H, Upson J, Vergara Cruces A, Xie R, Sklenar J, Menke FLH, Mugford ST, MacLean D, Ma W, Hogenhout SA, Goverse A, Maqbool A, Wu CH, Kamoun S. PLoS Biol. 2021 Aug 23;19(8):e3001136. doi: 10.1371/journal.pbio.3001136. PubMed 34424903.
Backbone
  Vector backbone: pICSL86977OD
  Backbone manufacturer: Youles SynBio plasmids
  Backbone size w/o insert (bp): 8678
  Vector type: Plant Expression
  Selectable markers: Basta
Growth in bacteria
  Bacterial resistance: Kanamycin, 50 μg/mL
  Growth temperature: 37°C
  Growth strain: DH5alpha
  Copy number: High Copy
Gene/Insert
  Gene/Insert name: PITG_15039_P17777
  Species: Phytophthora infestans
  Promoter: 35S
  Cloning method: Restriction Enzyme; 5′ cloning site unknown (unknown if destroyed); 3′ cloning site unknown (unknown if destroyed)
Terms and licenses: Academic/Nonprofit Terms; Industry Terms: Not Available to Industry
How to cite: pICSL86977OD:PITG_15039a was a gift from Sophien Kamoun (Addgene plasmid # 173537 ; http://n2t.net/addgene:173537 ; RRID:Addgene_173537)
